>Addgene plasmid #87315 | pUC19-P70a-Top-T~Bottom-T | addgene full sequence | sequence record 174680 | Addgene NGS Result
GTGCTGCAAGGCGATTAAGTTGGGTAACGCCAGGGTTTTCCCAGTCACGACGTTGTAAAACGACGGCCAG
TGAATTCGAGCTCGGTACCCGGGGATCCTCTAGAGTCGACCTGCAGGCATGCAAGCTTAAAAAAAAGCCC
GCCTTTCGGGGGATTTGATCCGCATCATCTGGACCCGACCGTCTCTTGCCATGAATGATCCTGGACCCGA
CCGTCTCCATCATCCTGCAACCATTATCACCGCCAGAGGTAAAATTGTCAACACGCACGGTGTTAGCTCA
ATTTCGCGGGATCGTCTAGACGATTGGTGCACTCTCAGTACAATCTGCTCTGATGCCGCATAGTTAAGCC
AGCCCCGACACCCGCCAACACCCGCTGACGCGCCCTGACGGGCTTGTCTGCTCCCGGCATCCGCTTACAG
ACAAGCTGTGACCGTCTCCGGGAGCTGCATGTGTCAGAGGTTTTCACCGTCATCACCGAAACGCGCGAGA
CGAAAGGGCCTCGTGATACGCCTATTTTTATAGGTTAATGTCATGATAATAATGGTTTCTTAGACGTCAG
GTGGCACTTTTCGGGGAAATGTGCGCGGAACCCCTATTTGTTTATTTTTCTAAATACATTCAAATATGTA
TCCGCTCATGAGACAATAACCCTGATAAATGCTTCAATAATATTGAAAAAGGAAGAGTATGAGTATTCAA
CATTTCCGTGTCGCCCTTATTCCCTTTTTTGCGGCATTTTGCCTTCCTGTTTTTGCTCACCCAGAAACGC
TGGTGAAAGTAAAAGATGCTGAAGATCAGTTGGGTGCACGAGTGGGTTACATCGAACTGGATCTCAACAG
CGGTAAGATCCTTGAGAGTTTTCGCCCCGAAGAACGTTTTCCAATGATGAGCACTTTTAAAGTTCTGCTA
TGTGGCGCGGTATTATCCCGTATTGACGCCGGGCAAGAGCAACTCGGTCGCCGCATACACTATTCTCAGA
ATGACTTGGTTGAGTACTCACCAGTCACAGAAAAGCATCTTACGGATGGCATGACAGTAAGAGAATTATG
CAGTGCTGCCATAACCATGAGTGATAACACTGCGGCCAACTTACTTCTGACAACGATCGGAGGACCGAAG
GAGCTAACCGCTTTTTTGCACAACATGGGGGATCATGTAACTCGCCTTGATCGTTGGGAACCGGAGCTGA
ATGAAGCCATACCAAACGACGAGCGTGACACCACGATGCCTGTAGCAATGGCAACAACGTTGCGCAAACT
ATTAACTGGCGAACTACTTACTCTAGCTTCCCGGCAACAATTAATAGACTGGATGGAGGCGGATAAAGTT
GCAGGACCACTTCTGCGCTCGGCCCTTCCGGCTGGCTGGTTTATTGCTGATAAATCTGGAGCCGGTGAGC
GTGGGTCTCGCGGTATCATTGCAGCACTGGGGCCAGATGGTAAGCCCTCCCGTATCGTAGTTATCTACAC
GACGGGGAGTCAGGCAACTATGGATGAACGAAATAGACAGATCGCTGAGATAGGTGCCTCACTGATTAAG
CATTGGTAACTGTCAGACCAAGTTTACTCATATATACTTTAGATTGATTTAAAACTTCATTTTTAATTTA
AAAGGATCTAGGTGAAGATCCTTTTTGATAATCTCATGACCAAAATCCCTTAACGTGAGTTTTCGTTCCA
CTGAGCGTCAGACCCCGTAGAAAAGATCAAAGGATCTTCTTGAGATCCTTTTTTTCTGCGCGTAATCTGC
TGCTTGCAAACAAAAAAACCACCGCTACCAGCGGTGGTTTGTTTGCCGGATCAAGAGCTACCAACTCTTT
TTCCGAAGGTAACTGGCTTCAGCAGAGCGCAGATACCAAATACTGTTCTTCTAGTGTAGCCGTAGTTAGG
CCACCACTTCAAGAACTCTGTAGCACCGCCTACATACCTCGCTCTGCTAATCCTGTTACCAGTGGCTGCT
GCCAGTGGCGATAAGTCGTGTCTTACCGGGTTGGACTCAAGACGATAGTTACCGGATAAGGCGCAGCGGT
CGGGCTGAACGGGGGGTTCGTGCACACAGCCCAGCTTGGAGCGAACGACCTACACCGAACTGAGATACCT
ACAGCGTGAGCTATGAGAAAGCGCCACGCTTCCCGAAGGGAGAAAGGCGGACAGGTATCCGGTAAGCGGC
AGGGTCGGAACAGGAGAGCGCACGAGGGAGCTTCCAGGGGGAAACGCCTGGTATCTTTATAGTCCTGTCG
GGTTTCGCCACCTCTGACTTGAGCGTCGATTTTTGTGATGCTCGTCAGGGGGGCGGAGCCTATGGAAAAA
CGCCAGCAACGCGGCCTTTTTACGGTTCCTGGCCTTTTGCTGGCCTTTTGCTCACATGTTCTTTCCTGCG
TTATCCCCTGATTCTGTGGATAACCGTATTACCGCCTTTGAGTGAGCTGATACCGCTCGCCGCAGCCGAA
CGACCGAGCGCAGCGAGTCAGTGAGCGAGGAAGCGGAAGAGCGCCCAATACGCAAACCGCCTCTCCCCGC
GCGTTGGCCGATTCATTAATGCAGCTGGCACGACAGGTTTCCCGACTGGAAAGCGGGCAGTGAGCGCAAC
GCAATTAATGTGAGTTAGCTCACTCATTAGGCACCCCAGGCTTTACACTTTATGCTTCCGGCTCGTATGT
TGTGTGGAATTGTGAGCGGATAACAATTTCACACAGGAAACAGCTATGACCATGATTACGCCACAAAAAA
CCCCTCAAGACCCGTTTAGAGGCCCCAAGGGGTTATGCTAGGATGATGGAGCCCACACTCTACTCGACAG
GATCATCAGAGTATGTGGGTTGACCCACATACACATGGCAAGAGCCCACACTCTACTCGACAGATGATGC
GGATCCCATATGCGGTGTGAAATACCGCACAGATGCGTAAGGAGAAAATACCGCATCAGGCGCCATTCGC
CATTCAGGCTGCGCAACTGTTGGGAAGGGCGATCGGTGCGGGACTCTTCGCTATTACGCCAGCTGGCGAA
AGGGGGAT
Features (pLannotate 1.2.2; 13 found; start..end, strand, type, name):
     72..128     +  misc_feature   MCS: pUC18/19 multiple cloning site
    305..352     -  misc_feature   bom (fragment): basis of mobility region from pBR322
    454..489     -  CDS            rop (fragment): Rop protein, which maintains plasmids at low copy number; rop
    584..688     +  promoter       AmpR promoter: bla
    689..1549    +  CDS            AmpR: β-lactamase; bla; confers resistance to ampicillin, carbenicillin, and related antibiotics
   1720..2308    +  rep_origin     ori: high-copy-number ColE1/pMB1/pBR322/pUC origin of replication
   2491..2583    +  CDS            lacI (fragment): lac repressor; lacI; The lac repressor binds to the lac operator to inhibit transcription in E. coli. This inhibition can be relieved by adding lactose or isopropyl-β-D-thiogalactopyranoside (IPTG).
   2596..2617    +  protein_bind   CAP binding site: CAP binding activates transcription in the presence of cAMP. E. coli catabolite activator protein
   2632..2662    +  promoter       lac promoter: promoter for the E. coli lac operon
   2670..2686    +  protein_bind   lac operator: The lac repressor binds to the lac operator to inhibit transcription in E. coli. This inhibition can be relieved by adding lactose or isopropyl-β-D-thiogalactopyranoside (IPTG). lac repressor encoded by lacI
   2724..2771    -  terminator     T7 terminator: transcription terminator for bacteriophage T7 RNA polymerase
   2876..2930    +  misc_feature   bom (fragment): basis of mobility region from pBR322
   2936..75      -  CDS            lacZα (fragment) (across the origin): LacZα fragment of β-galactosidase; lacZ fragment
