[The description below was written by a language model from this plasmid's Addgene catalogue record and pLannotate feature annotations shown in this document.]
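Description:
pUC19-P70a-Top-T~Bottom-T is a small (about 3.0 kb) bacterial expression and synthetic-biology plasmid built on the pUC19 backbone. It is propagated in E. coli at high copy number from the ColE1/pMB1-derived pUC origin and is selected with ampicillin through the bla β-lactamase gene and its native promoter. The feature table also shows the usual pUC19 remnants: the CAP binding site, lac promoter and lac operator, a lacZα fragment, the multiple cloning site, and short matches to lacI, rop and bom that are background backbone or incidental hits rather than functional elements.

The payload is a synthetic insert of roughly 590 bp encoding the two halves of the Split-Broccoli system, "Top" and "Bottom", cloned between the NdeI and HindIII sites, both of which were destroyed in the process. Split-Broccoli is a fluorogenic RNA aptamer divided into two strands, and fluorescence reports that the two RNAs have assembled. In this version only the Top strand is placed under the P70a promoter, which is recognised by E. coli sigma 70 RNA polymerase. The Bottom sequence is present but has no promoter of its own. As the name suggests, each unit is followed by a terminator ("T"). The automated annotation detects one T7 terminator on the reverse strand but does not annotate P70a, the aptamer halves or a second terminator, so the internal layout of the insert is not resolved by the feature table.

The plasmid is described as a promoter control. It lets users test whether signal depends on active transcription of both RNA strands, for comparison with constructs in which both halves are expressed.
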