Addgene plasmid #87315: pUC19-P70a-Top-T~Bottom-T
Purpose: Control plasmid. Encodes the Split-Broccoli system (Top + Bottom) with only "Top" under the control of E. coli sigma 70 promoter.
Depositing lab: Donald Burke. Depositing organization: University of Missouri at Columbia. Publication: A Fluorescent Split Aptamer for Visualizing RNA-RNA Assembly In Vivo. Alam KK, Tawiah KD, Lichte MF, Porciani D, Burke DH. ACS Synth Biol. 2017 May 26. doi: 10.1021/acssynbio.7b00059. PubMed 28548488.
Backbone
  Vector backbone: pUC19
  Backbone size w/o insert (bp): 2686
  Total vector size (bp): 3018
  Vector type: Bacterial Expression, Synthetic Biology
Growth in bacteria
  Bacterial resistance: Ampicillin, 100 μg/mL
  Growth temperature: 37°C
  Growth strain: DH5alpha
  Copy number: High Copy
Gene/Insert
  Gene/Insert name: Split-Broccoli system (promoter control)
  Species: Synthetic
  Insert size (bp): 590
  Promoter: P70a
  Cloning method: Restriction Enzyme; 5′ cloning site NdeI (destroyed during cloning); 3′ cloning site HindIII (destroyed during cloning)
  Sequencing primers: 5′ GCGGCATCAGAGCAGATTGTACTG
Terms and licenses: Academic/Nonprofit Terms; Industry Terms: Not Available to Industry
How to cite: pUC19-P70a-Top-T~Bottom-T was a gift from Donald Burke (Addgene plasmid # 87315 ; http://n2t.net/addgene:87315 ; RRID:Addgene_87315)
